>Addgene plasmid #27340 | LeGO-V2 | depositor full sequence | sequence record 12888 | Author sequence
GTCGACGGATCGGGAGATCTCCCGATCCCCTATGGTGCACTCTCAGTACAATCTGCTCTGATGCCGCATA
GTTAAGCCAGTATCTGCTCCCTGCTTGTGTGTTGGAGGTCGCTGAGTAGTGCGCGAGCAAAATTTAAGCT
ACAACAAGGCAAGGCTTGACCGACAATTGCATGAAGAATCTGCTTAGGGTTAGGCGTTTTGCGCTGCTTC
GCGATGTACGGGCCAGATATACGCGTTGACATTGATTATTGACTAGTTATTAATAGTAATCAATTACGGG
GTCATTAGTTCATAGCCCATATATGGAGTTCCGCGTTACATAACTTACGGTAAATGGCCCGCCTGGCTGA
CCGCCCAACGACCCCCGCCCATTGACGTCAATAATGACGTATGTTCCCATAGTAACGCCAATAGGGACTT
TCCATTGACGTCAATGGGTGGAGTATTTACGGTAAACTGCCCACTTGGCAGTACATCAAGTGTATCATAT
GCCAAGTACGCCCCCTATTGACGTCAATGACGGTAAATGGCCCGCCTGGCATTATGCCCAGTACATGACC
TTATGGGACTTTCCTACTTGGCAGTACATCTACGTATTAGTCATCGCTATTACCATGGTGATGCGGTTTT
GGCAGTACATCAATGGGCGTGGATAGCGGTTTGACTCACGGGGATTTCCAAGTCTCCACCCCATTGACGT
CAATGGGAGTTTGTTTTGGCACCAAAATCAACGGGACTTTCCAAAATGTCGTAACAACTCCGCCCCATTG
ACGCAAATGGGCGGTAGGCGTGTACGGTGGGAGGTCTATATAAGCAGCGCGTTTTGCCTGTACTGGGTCT
CTCTGGTTAGACCAGATCTGAGCCTGGGAGCTCTCTGGCTAACTAGGGAACCCACTGCTTAAGCCTCAAT
AAAGCTTGCCTTGAGTGCTTCAAGTAGTGTGTGCCCGTCTGTTGTGTGACTCTGGTAACTAGAGATCCCT
CAGACCCTTTTAGTCAGTGTGGAAAATCTCTAGCAGTGGCGCCCGAACAGGGACTTGAAAGCGAAAGGGA
AACCAGAGGAGCTCTCTCGACGCAGGACTCGGCTTGCTGAAGCGCGCACGGCAAGAGGCGAGGGGCGGCG
ACTGGTGAGTACGCCAAAAATTTTGACTAGCGGAGGCTAGAAGGAGAGAGATGGGTGCGAGAGCGTCAGT
ATTAAGCGGGGGAGAATTAGATCGCGATGGGAAAAAATTCGGTTAAGGCCAGGGGGAAAGAAAAAATATA
AATTAAAACATATAGTATGGGCAAGCAGGGAGCTAGAACGATTCGCAGTTAATCCTGGCCTGTTAGAAAC
ATCAGAAGGCTGTAGACAAATACTGGGACAGCTACAACCATCCCTTCAGACAGGATCAGAAGAACTTAGA
TCATTATATAATACAGTAGCAACCCTCTATTGTGTGCATCAAAGGATAGAGATAAAAGACACCAAGGAAG
CTTTAGACAAGATAGAGGAAGAGCAAAACAAAAGTAAGACCACCGCACAGCAAGCGGCCGGCCGCGCTGA
TCTTCAGACCTGGAGGAGGAGATATGAGGGACAATTGGAGAAGTGAATTATATAAATATAAAGTAGTAAA
AATTGAACCATTAGGAGTAGCACCCACCAAGGCAAAGAGAAGAGTGGTGCAGAGAGAAAAAAGAGCAGTG
GGAATAGGAGCTTTGTTCCTTGGGTTCTTGGGAGCAGCAGGAAGCACTATGGGCGCAGCGTCAATGACGC
TGACGGTACAGGCCAGACAATTATTGTCTGGTATAGTGCAGCAGCAGAACAATTTGCTGAGGGCTATTGA
GGCGCAACAGCATCTGTTGCAACTCACAGTCTGGGGCATCAAGCAGCTCCAGGCAAGAATCCTGGCTGTG
GAAAGATACCTAAAGGATCAACAGCTCCTGGGGATTTGGGGTTGCTCTGGAAAACTCATTTGCACCACTG
CTGTGCCTTGGAATGCTAGTTGGAGTAATAAATCTCTGGAACAGATTTGGAATCACACGACCTGGATGGA
GTGGGACAGAGAAATTAACAATTACACAAGCTTAATACACTCCTTAATTGAAGAATCGCAAAACCAGCAA
GAAAAGAATGAACAAGAATTATTGGAATTAGATAAATGGGCAAGTTTGTGGAATTGGTTTAACATAACAA
ATTGGCTGTGGTATATAAAATTATTCATAATGATAGTAGGAGGCTTGGTAGGTTTAAGAATAGTTTTTGC
TGTACTTTCTATAGTGAATAGAGTTAGGCAGGGATATTCACCATTATCGTTTCAGACCCACCTCCCAACC
CCGAGGGGACCCGACAGGCCCGAAGGAATAGAAGAAGAAGGTGGAGAGAGAGACAGAGACAGATCCATTC
GATTAGTGAACGGATCGGCACTGCGTGCGCCAATTCTGCAGACAAATGGCAGTATTCATCCACAATTTTA
AAAGAAAAGGGGGGATTGGGGGGTACAGTGCAGGGGAAAGAATAGTAGACATAATAGCAACAGACATACA
AACTAAAGAATTACAAAAACAAATTACAAAAATTCAAAATTTTCGGGTTTATTACAGGGACAGCAGAGAT
CCAGTTTGGTTAGTACCGGGCCCGCTCTAGTCGAGGTCGACGGTATCGATAAGCTCGCTTCACGAGATTC
CAGCAGGTCGAGGGACCTAATAACTTCGTATAGCATACATTATACGAAGTTATATTAAGGGTTCCAAGCT
TAAGCGGCCGCTGAAAGACCCCACCTGTAGGTTTGGCAAGCTAGCTGCAGTAACGCCATTTTGCAAGGCA
TGGAAAAATACCAAACCAAGAATAGAGAAGTTCAGATCAAGGGCGGGTACATGAAAATAGCTAACGTTGG
GCCAAACAGGATATCTGCGGTGAGCAGTTTCGGCCCCGGCCCGGGGCCAAGAACAGATGGTCACCGCAGT
TTCGGCCCCGGCCCGAGGCCAAGAACAGATGGTCCCCAGATATGGCCCAACCCTCAGCAGTTTCTTAAGA
CCCATCAGATGTTTCCAGGCTCCCCCAAGGACCTGAAATGACCCTGCGCCTTATTTGAATTAACCAATCA
GCCTGCTTCTCGCTTCTGTTCGCGCGCTTCTGCTTCCCGAGCTCTATAAAAGAGCTCACAACCCCTCACT
CGGCGCGCCAGTCCTCCGATTGACTGAGTCGCCCGGATCCCGCCACCATGGTGAGCAAGGGCGAGGAGCT
GTTCACCGGGGTGGTGCCCATCCTGGTCGAGCTGGACGGCGACGTAAACGGCCACAAGTTCAGCGTGTCC
GGCGAGGGCGAGGGCGATGCCACCTACGGCAAGCTGACCCTGAAGCTGATCTGCACCACCGGCAAGCTGC
CCGTGCCCTGGCCCACCCTCGTGACCACCCTGGGCTACGGCCTGCAGTGCTTCGCCCGCTACCCCGACCA
CATGAAGCAGCACGACTTCTTCAAGTCCGCCATGCCCGAAGGCTACGTCCAGGAGCGCACCATCTTCTTC
AAGGACGACGGCAACTACAAGACCCGCGCCGAGGTGAAGTTCGAGGGCGACACCCTGGTGAACCGCATCG
AGCTGAAGGGCATCGACTTCAAGGAGGACGGCAACATCCTGGGGCACAAGCTGGAGTACAACTACAACAG
CCACAACGTCTATATCACCGCCGACAAGCAGAAGAACGGCATCAAGGCCAACTTCAAGATCCGCCACAAC
ATCGAGGACGGCGGCGTGCAGCTCGCCGACCACTACCAGCAGAACACCCCCATCGGCGACGGCCCCGTGC
TGCTGCCCGACAACCACTACCTGAGCTACCAGTCCGCCCTGAGCAAAGACCCCAACGAGAAGCGCGATCA
CATGGTCCTGCTGGAGTTCGTGACCGCCGCCGGGATCACTCTCGGCATGGACGAGCTGTACAAGTAAGAA
TTCGTCGAGGGACCTAATAACTTCGTATAGCATACATTATACGAAGTTATACATGTTTAAGGGTTCCGGT
TCCACTAGGTACAATTCGATATCAAGCTTATCGATAATCAACCTCTGGATTACAAAATTTGTGAAAGATT
GACTGGTATTCTTAACTATGTTGCTCCTTTTACGCTATGTGGATACGCTGCTTTAATGCCTTTGTATCAT
GCTATTGCTTCCCGTATGGCTTTCATTTTCTCCTCCTTGTATAAATCCTGGTTGCTGTCTCTTTATGAGG
AGTTGTGGCCCGTTGTCAGGCAACGTGGCGTGGTGTGCACTGTGTTTGCTGACGCAACCCCCACTGGTTG
GGGCATTGCCACCACCTGTCAGCTCCTTTCCGGGACTTTCGCTTTCCCCCTCCCTATTGCCACGGCGGAA
CTCATCGCCGCCTGCCTTGCCCGCTGCTGGACAGGGGCTCGGCTGTTGGGCACTGACAATTCCGTGGTGT
TGTCGGGGAAATCATCGTCCTTTCCTTGGCTGCTCGCCTGTGTTGCCACCTGGATTCTGCGCGGGACGTC
CTTCTGCTACGTCCCTTCGGCCCTCAATCCAGCGGACCTTCCTTCCCGCGGCCTGCTGCCGGCTCTGCGG
CCTCTTCCGCGTCTTCGCCTTCGCCCTCAGACGAGTCGGATCTCCCTTTGGGCCGCCTCCCCGCATCGAT
ACCGTCGACCTCGATCGAGACCTAGAAAAACATGGAGCAATCACAAGTAGCAATACAGCAGCTACCAATG
CTGATTGTGCCTGGCTAGAAGCACAAGAGGAGGAGGAGGTGGGTTTTCCAGTCACACCTCAGGTACCTTT
AAGACCAATGACTTACAAGGCAGCTGTAGATCTTAGCCACTTTTTAAAAGAAAAGGGGGGACTGGAAGGG
CTAATTCACTCCCAACGAAGACAAGATATCCTTGATCTGTGGATCTACCACACACAAGGCTACTTCCCTG
ATTGGCAGAACTACACACCAGGGCCAGGGATCAGATATCCACTGACCTTTGGATGGTGCTACAAGCTAGT
ACCAGTTGAGCAAGAGAAGGTAGAAGAAGCCAATGAAGGAGAGAACACCCGCTTGTTACACCCTGTGAGC
CTGCATGGGATGGATGACCCGGAGAGAGAAGTATTAGAGTGGAGGTTTGACAGCCGCCTAGCATTTCATC
ACATGGCCCGAGAGCTGCATCCGGACTGTACTGGGTCTCTCTGGTTAGACCAGATCTGAGCCTGGGAGCT
CTCTGGCTAACTAGGGAACCCACTGCTTAAGCCTCAATAAAGCTTGCCTTGAGTGCTTCAAGTAGTGTGT
GCCCGTCTGTTGTGTGACTCTGGTAACTAGAGATCCCTCAGACCCTTTTAGTCAGTGTGGAAAATCTCTA
GCAGCATGTGAGCAAAAGGCCAGCAAAAGGCCAGGAACCGTAAAAAGGCCGCGTTGCTGGCGTTTTTCCA
TAGGCTCCGCCCCCCTGACGAGCATCACAAAAATCGACGCTCAAGTCAGAGGTGGCGAAACCCGACAGGA
CTATAAAGATACCAGGCGTTTCCCCCTGGAAGCTCCCTCGTGCGCTCTCCTGTTCCGACCCTGCCGCTTA
CCGGATACCTGTCCGCCTTTCTCCCTTCGGGAAGCGTGGCGCTTTCTCATAGCTCACGCTGTAGGTATCT
CAGTTCGGTGTAGGTCGTTCGCTCCAAGCTGGGCTGTGTGCACGAACCCCCCGTTCAGCCCGACCGCTGC
GCCTTATCCGGTAACTATCGTCTTGAGTCCAACCCGGTAAGACACGACTTATCGCCACTGGCAGCAGCCA
CTGGTAACAGGATTAGCAGAGCGAGGTATGTAGGCGGTGCTACAGAGTTCTTGAAGTGGTGGCCTAACTA
CGGCTACACTAGAAGAACAGTATTTGGTATCTGCGCTCTGCTGAAGCCAGTTACCTTCGGAAAAAGAGTT
GGTAGCTCTTGATCCGGCAAACAAACCACCGCTGGTAGCGGTGGTTTTTTTGTTTGCAAGCAGCAGATTA
CGCGCAGAAAAAAAGGATCTCAAGAAGATCCTTTGATCTTTTCTACGGGGTCTGACGCTCAGTGGAACGA
AAACTCACGTTAAGGGATTTTGGTCATGAGATTATCAAAAAGGATCTTCACCTAGATCCTTTTAAATTAA
AAATGAAGTTTTAAATCAATCTAAAGTATATATGAGTAAACTTGGTCTGACAGTTACCAATGCTTAATCA
GTGAGGCACCTATCTCAGCGATCTGTCTATTTCGTTCATCCATAGTTGCCTGACTCCCCGTCGTGTAGAT
AACTACGATACGGGAGGGCTTACCATCTGGCCCCAGTGCTGCAATGATACCGCGAGACCCACGCTCACCG
GCTCCAGATTTATCAGCAATAAACCAGCCAGCCGGAAGGGCCGAGCGCAGAAGTGGTCCTGCAACTTTAT
CCGCCTCCATCCAGTCTATTAATTGTTGCCGGGAAGCTAGAGTAAGTAGTTCGCCAGTTAATAGTTTGCG
CAACGTTGTTGCCATTGCTACAGGCATCGTGGTGTCACGCTCGTCGTTTGGTATGGCTTCATTCAGCTCC
GGTTCCCAACGATCAAGGCGAGTTACATGATCCCCCATGTTGTGCAAAAAAGCGGTTAGCTCCTTCGGTC
CTCCGATCGTTGTCAGAAGTAAGTTGGCCGCAGTGTTATCACTCATGGTTATGGCAGCACTGCATAATTC
TCTTACTGTCATGCCATCCGTAAGATGCTTTTCTGTGACTGGTGAGTACTCAACCAAGTCATTCTGAGAA
TAGTGTATGCGGCGACCGAGTTGCTCTTGCCCGGCGTCAATACGGGATAATACCGCGCCACATAGCAGAA
CTTTAAAAGTGCTCATCATTGGAAAACGTTCTTCGGGGCGAAAACTCTCAAGGATCTTACCGCTGTTGAG
ATCCAGTTCGATGTAACCCACTCGTGCACCCAACTGATCTTCAGCATCTTTTACTTTCACCAGCGTTTCT
GGGTGAGCAAAAACAGGAAGGCAAAATGCCGCAAAAAAGGGAATAAGGGCGACACGGAAATGTTGAATAC
TCATACTCTTCCTTTTTCAATATTATTGAAGCATTTATCAGGGTTATTGTCTCATGAGCGGATACATATT
TGAATGTATTTAGAAAAATAAACAAATAGGGGTTCCGCGCACATTTCCCCGAAAAGTGCCACCTGAC
Features (pLannotate 1.2.2; 22 found; start..end, strand, type, name):
     31..83      -  misc_feature   bom (fragment): basis of mobility region from pBR322
    238..617     +  enhancer       CMV enhancer: human cytomegalovirus immediate early enhancer
    618..817     +  promoter       CMV promoter: human cytomegalovirus (CMV) immediate early promoter
    835..1015    +  LTR            5' LTR (truncated): truncated 5' long terminal repeat (LTR) from HIV-1
   1062..1187    +  misc_feature   HIV-1 Ψ: packaging signal of human immunodeficiency virus type 1
   1171..1509    +  CDS            HIV-1 gag (fragment): gag protein from human immunodeficiency virus 1; gag
   1686..1919    +  misc_feature   RRE: The Rev response element (RRE) of HIV-1 allows for Rev-dependent mRNA export from the nucleus to the cytoplasm.
   2296..2396    +  CDS            Rev (fragment): human immunodeficiency virus 1 (HIV-1) Rev protein; rev; enhances nuclear export of unspliced and incompletely spliced viral mRNAs
   2446..2563    +  misc_feature   cPPT/CTS: central polypurine tract and central termination sequence of HIV-1
   2621..2645    -  misc_feature   MCS (fragment): pBluescript multiple cloning site
   2680..2713    +  protein_bind   loxP: Cre-mediated recombination occurs in the 8-bp core sequence (GCATACAT). Cre recombinase
   2780..3186    +  promoter       SFFV promoter: spleen focus-forming virus long terminal repeat (LTR) promoter
   3198..3917    +  CDS            Venus: yellow fluorescent protein (YFP) with fast and efficient maturation (Nagai et al., 2002) mammalian codon-optimized
   3937..3970    +  protein_bind   loxP: Cre-mediated recombination occurs in the 8-bp core sequence (GCATACAT). Cre recombinase
   4003..4026    +  misc_feature   MCS (fragment): pBluescript multiple cloning site
   4026..4614    +  misc_feature   WPRE: woodchuck hepatitis virus posttranscriptional regulatory element
   4615..4634    +  misc_feature   MCS (fragment): pBluescript multiple cloning site
   4636..5136    +  CDS            nef (fragment): NEF_HV1LA - Experimental evidence at protein level: Swiss-Prot protein existence level 1. Extracellular Nef protein targets CD4(+) T-lymphocytes for apoptosis by interacting with CXCR4 surface receptors. From Human immunodeficiency virus type 1 group M subtype B (isolate Lai) (HIV-1).
   5143..5323    +  LTR            5' LTR (truncated): truncated 5' long terminal repeat (LTR) from HIV-1
   5385..5973    -  rep_origin     ori: high-copy-number ColE1/pMB1/pBR322/pUC origin of replication
   6144..7004    -  CDS            AmpR: β-lactamase; bla; confers resistance to ampicillin, carbenicillin, and related antibiotics
   7005..7109    -  promoter       AmpR promoter: bla
