>Addgene plasmid #27340 | LeGO-V2 | addgene full sequence | sequence record 204009 | Addgene NGS Result
ATTGCATGAAGAATCTGCTTAGGGTTAGGCGTTTTGCGCTGCTTCGCGATGTACGGGCCAGATATACGCG
TTGACATTGATTATTGACTAGTTATTAATAGTAATCAATTACGGGGTCATTAGTTCATAGCCCATATATG
GAGTTCCGCGTTACATAACTTACGGTAAATGGCCCGCCTGGCTGACCGCCCAACGACCCCCGCCCATTGA
CGTCAATAATGACGTATGTTCCCATAGTAACGCCAATAGGGACTTTCCATTGACGTCAATGGGTGGAGTA
TTTACGGTAAACTGCCCACTTGGCAGTACATCAAGTGTATCATATGCCAAGTACGCCCCCTATTGACGTC
AATGACGGTAAATGGCCCGCCTGGCATTATGCCCAGTACATGACCTTATGGGACTTTCCTACTTGGCAGT
ACATCTACGTATTAGTCATCGCTATTACCATGGTGATGCGGTTTTGGCAGTACATCAATGGGCGTGGATA
GCGGTTTGACTCACGGGGATTTCCAAGTCTCCACCCCATTGACGTCAATGGGAGTTTGTTTTGGCACCAA
AATCAACGGGACTTTCCAAAATGTCGTAACAACTCCGCCCCATTGACGCAAATGGGCGGTAGGCGTGTAC
GGTGGGAGGTCTATATAAGCAGCGCGTTTTGCCTGTACTGGGTCTCTCTGGTTAGACCAGATCTGAGCCT
GGGAGCTCTCTGGCTAACTAGGGAACCCACTGCTTAAGCCTCAATAAAGCTTGCCTTGAGTGCTTCAAGT
AGTGTGTGCCCGTCTGTTGTGTGACTCTGGTAACTAGAGATCCCTCAGACCCTTTTAGTCAGTGTGGAAA
ATCTCTAGCAGTGGCGCCCGAACAGGGACTTGAAAGCGAAAGGGAAACCAGAGGAGCTCTCTCGACGCAG
GACTCGGCTTGCTGAAGCGCGCACGGCAAGAGGCGAGGGGCGGCGACTGGTGAGTACGCCAAAAATTTTG
ACTAGCGGAGGCTAGAAGGAGAGAGATGGGTGCGAGAGCGTCAGTATTAAGCGGGGGAGAATTAGATCGC
GATGGGAAAAAATTCGGTTAAGGCCAGGGGGAAAGAAAAAATATAAATTAAAACATATAGTATGGGCAAG
CAGGGAGCTAGAACGATTCGCAGTTAATCCTGGCCTGTTAGAAACATCAGAAGGCTGTAGACAAATACTG
GGACAGCTACAACCATCCCTTCAGACAGGATCAGAAGAACTTAGATCATTATATAATACAGTAGCAACCC
TCTATTGTGTGCATCAAAGGATAGAGATAAAAGACACCAAGGAAGCTTTAGACAAGATAGAGGAAGAGCA
AAACAAAAGTAAGACCACCGCACAGCAAGCGGCCGGCCGCTGATCTTCAGACCTGGAGGAGGAGATATGA
GGGACAATTGGAGAAGTGAATTATATAAATATAAAGTAGTAAAAATTGAACCATTAGGAGTAGCACCCAC
CAAGGCAAAGAGAAGAGTGGTGCAGAGAGAAAAAAGAGCAGTGGGAATAGGAGCTTTGTTCCTTGGGTTC
TTGGGAGCAGCAGGAAGCACTATGGGCGCAGCGTCAATGACGCTGACGGTACAGGCCAGACAATTATTGT
CTGGTATAGTGCAGCAGCAGAACAATTTGCTGAGGGCTATTGAGGCGCAACAGCATCTGTTGCAACTCAC
AGTCTGGGGCATCAAGCAGCTCCAGGCAAGAATCCTGGCTGTGGAAAGATACCTAAAGGATCAACAGCTC
CTGGGGATTTGGGGTTGCTCTGGAAAACTCATTTGCACCACTGCTGTGCCTTGGAATGCTAGTTGGAGTA
ATAAATCTCTGGAACAGATTTGGAATCACACGACCTGGATGGAGTGGGACAGAGAAATTAACAATTACAC
AAGCTTAATACACTCCTTAATTGAAGAATCGCAAAACCAGCAAGAAAAGAATGAACAAGAATTATTGGAA
TTAGATAAATGGGCAAGTTTGTGGAATTGGTTTAACATAACAAATTGGCTGTGGTATATAAAATTATTCA
TAATGATAGTAGGAGGCTTGGTAGGTTTAAGAATAGTTTTTGCTGTACTTTCTATAGTGAATAGAGTTAG
GCAGGGATATTCACCATTATCGTTTCAGACCCACCTCCCAACCCCGAGGGGACCCGACAGGCCCGAAGGA
ATAGAAGAAGAAGGTGGAGAGAGAGACAGAGACAGATCCATTCGATTAGTGAACGGATCGGCACTGCGTG
CGCCAATTCTGCAGACAAATGGCAGTATTCATCCACAATTTTAAAAGAAAAGGGGGGATTGGGGGGTACA
GTGCAGGGGAAAGAATAGTAGACATAATAGCAACAGACATACAAACTAAAGAATTACAAAAACAAATTAC
AAAAATTCAAAATTTTCGGGTTTATTACAGGGACAGCAGAGATCCAGTTTGGTTAGTACCGGGCCCGCTC
TAGTCGAGGTCGACGGTATCGATAAGCTCGCTTCACGAGATTCCAGCAGGTCGAGGGACCTAATAACTTC
GTATAGCATACATTATACGAAGTTATATTAAGGGTTCCAAGCTTAAGCGGCCGCTGAAAGACCCCACCTG
TAGGTTTGGCAAGCTAGCTGCAGTAACGCCATTTTGCAAGGCATGGAAAAATACCAAACCAAGAATAGAG
AAGTTCAGATCAAGGGCGGGTACATGAAAATAGCTAACGTTGGGCCAAACAGGATATCTGCGGTGAGCAG
TTTCGGCCCCGGCCCGGGGCCAAGAACAGATGGTCACCGCAGTTTCGGCCCCGGCCCGAGGCCAAGAACA
GATGGTCCCCAGATATGGCCCAACCCTCAGCAGTTTCTTAAGACCCATCAGATGTTTCCAGGCTCCCCCA
AGGACCTGAAATGACCCTGCGCCTTATTTGAATTAACCAATCAGCCTGCTTCTCGCTTCTGTTCGCGCGC
TTCTGCTTCCCGAGCTCTATAAAAGAGCTCACAACCCCTCACTCGGCGCGCCAGTCCTCCGATTGACTGA
GTCGCCCGGATCCCGCCACCATGGTGAGCAAGGGCGAGGAGCTGTTCACCGGGGTGGTGCCCATCCTGGT
CGAGCTGGACGGCGACGTAAACGGCCACAAGTTCAGCGTGTCCGGCGAGGGCGAGGGCGATGCCACCTAC
GGCAAGCTGACCCTGAAGCTGATCTGCACCACCGGCAAGCTGCCCGTGCCCTGGCCCACCCTCGTGACCA
CCCTGGGCTACGGCCTGCAGTGCTTCGCCCGCTACCCCGACCACATGAAGCAGCACGACTTCTTCAAGTC
CGCCATGCCCGAAGGCTACGTCCAGGAGCGCACCATCTTCTTCAAGGACGACGGCAACTACAAGACCCGC
GCCGAGGTGAAGTTCGAGGGCGACACCCTGGTGAACCGCATCGAGCTGAAGGGCATCGACTTCAAGGAGG
ACGGCAACATCCTGGGGCACAAGCTGGAGTACAACTACAACAGCCACAACGTCTATATCACCGCCGACAA
GCAGAAGAACGGCATCAAGGCCAACTTCAAGATCCGCCACAACATCGAGGACGGCGGCGTGCAGCTCGCC
GACCACTACCAGCAGAACACCCCCATCGGCGACGGCCCCGTGCTGCTGCCCGACAACCACTACCTGAGCT
ACCAGTCCGCCCTGAGCAAAGACCCCAACGAGAAGCGCGATCACATGGTCCTGCTGGAGTTCGTGACCGC
CGCCGGGATCACTCTCGGCATGGACGAGCTGTACAAGTAAGAATTCGTCGAGGGACCTAATAACTTCGTA
TAGCATACATTATACGAAGTTATACATGTTTAAGGGTTCCGGTTCCACTAGGTACAATTCGATATCAAGC
TTATCGATAATCAACCTCTGGATTACAAAATTTGTGAAAGATTGACTGGTATTCTTAACTATGTTGCTCC
TTTTACGCTATGTGGATACGCTGCTTTAATGCCTTTGTATCATGCTATTGCTTCCCGTATGGCTTTCATT
TTCTCCTCCTTGTATAAATCCTGGTTGCTGTCTCTTTATGAGGAGTTGTGGCCCGTTGTCAGGCAACGTG
GCGTGGTGTGCACTGTGTTTGCTGACGCAACCCCCACTGGTTGGGGCATTGCCACCACCTGTCAGCTCCT
TTCCGGGACTTTCGCTTTCCCCCTCCCTATTGCCACGGCGGAACTCATCGCCGCCTGCCTTGCCCGCTGC
TGGACAGGGGCTCGGCTGTTGGGCACTGACAATTCCGTGGTGTTGTCGGGGAAATCATCGTCCTTTCCTT
GGCTGCTCGCCTGTGTTGCCACCTGGATTCTGCGCGGGACGTCCTTCTGCTACGTCCCTTCGGCCCTCAA
TCCAGCGGACCTTCCTTCCCGCGGCCTGCTGCCGGCTCTGCGGCCTCTTCCGCGTCTTCGCCTTCGCCCT
CAGACGAGTCGGATCTCCCTTTGGGCCGCCTCCCCGCATCGATACCGTCGACCTCGATCGAGACCTAGAA
AAACATGGAGCAATCACAAGTAGCAATACAGCAGCTACCAATGCTGATTGTGCCTGGCTAGAAGCACAAG
AGGAGGAGGAGGTGGGTTTTCCAGTCACACCTCAGGTACCTTTAAGACCAATGACTTACAAGGCAGCTGT
AGATCTTAGCCACTTTTTAAAAGAAAAGGGGGGACTGGAAGGGCTAATTCACTCCCAACGAAGACAAGAT
ATCCTTGATCTGTGGATCTACCACACACAAGGCTACTTCCCTGATTGGCAGAACTACACACCAGGGCCAG
GGATCAGATATCCACTGACCTTTGGATGGTGCTACAAGCTAGTACCAGTTGAGCAAGAGAAGGTAGAAGA
AGCCAATGAAGGAGAGAACACCCGCTTGTTACACCCTGTGAGCCTGCATGGGATGGATGACCCGGAGAGA
GAAGTATTAGAGTGGAGGTTTGACAGCCGCCTAGCATTTCATCACATGGCCCGAGAGCTGCATCCGGACT
GTACTGGGTCTCTCTGGTTAGACCAGATCTGAGCCTGGGAGCTCTCTGGCTAACTAGGGAACCCACTGCT
TAAGCCTCAATAAAGCTTGCCTTGAGTGCTTCAAGTAGTGTGTGCCCGTCTGTTGTGTGACTCTGGTAAC
TAGAGATCCCTCAGACCCTTTTAGTCAGTGTGGAAAATCTCTAGCAGCATGTGAGCAAAAGGCCAGCAAA
AGGCCAGGAACCGTAAAAAGGCCGCGTTGCTGGCGTTTTTCCATAGGCTCCGCCCCCCTGACGAGCATCA
CAAAAATCGACGCTCAAGTCAGAGGTGGCGAAACCCGACAGGACTATAAAGATACCAGGCGTTTCCCCCT
GGAAGCTCCCTCGTGCGCTCTCCTGTTCCGACCCTGCCGCTTACCGGATACCTGTCCGCCTTTCTCCCTT
CGGGAAGCGTGGCGCTTTCTCATAGCTCACGCTGTAGGTATCTCAGTTCGGTGTAGGTCGTTCGCTCCAA
GCTGGGCTGTGTGCACGAACCCCCCGTTCAGCCCGACCGCTGCGCCTTATCCGGTAACTATCGTCTTGAG
TCCAACCCGGTAAGACACGACTTATCGCCACTGGCAGCAGCCACTGGTAACAGGATTAGCAGAGCGAGGT
ATGTAGGCGGTGCTACAGAGTTCTTGAAGTGGTGGCCTAACTACGGCTACACTAGAAGAACAGTATTTGG
TATCTGCGCTCTGCTGAAGCCAGTTACCTTCGGAAAAAGAGTTGGTAGCTCTTGATCCGGCAAACAAACC
ACCGCTGGTAGCGGTGGTTTTTTTGTTTGCAAGCAGCAGATTACGCGCAGAAAAAAAGGATCTCAAGAAG
ATCCTTTGATCTTTTCTACGGGGTCTGACGCTCAGTGGAACGAAAACTCACGTTAAGGGATTTTGGTCAT
GAGATTATCAAAAAGGATCTTCACCTAGATCCTTTTAAATTAAAAATGAAGTTTTAAATCAATCTAAAGT
ATATATGAGTAAACTTGGTCTGACAGTTACCAATGCTTAATCAGTGAGGCACCTATCTCAGCGATCTGTC
TATTTCGTTCATCCATAGTTGCCTGACTCCCCGTCGTGTAGATAACTACGATACGGGAGGGCTTACCATC
TGGCCCCAGTGCTGCAATGATACCGCGAGACCCACGCTCACCGGCTCCAGATTTATCAGCAATAAACCAG
CCAGCCGGAAGGGCCGAGCGCAGAAGTGGTCCTGCAACTTTATCCGCCTCCATCCAGTCTATTAATTGTT
GCCGGGAAGCTAGAGTAAGTAGTTCGCCAGTTAATAGTTTGCGCAACGTTGTTGCCATTGCTACAGGCAT
CGTGGTGTCACGCTCGTCGTTTGGTATGGCTTCATTCAGCTCCGGTTCCCAACGATCAAGGCGAGTTACA
TGATCCCCCATGTTGTGCAAAAAAGCGGTTAGCTCCTTCGGTCCTCCGATCGTTGTCAGAAGTAAGTTGG
CCGCAGTGTTATCACTCATGGTTATGGCAGCACTGCATAATTCTCTTACTGTCATGCCATCCGTAAGATG
CTTTTCTGTGACTGGTGAGTACTCAACCAAGTCATTCTGAGAATAGTGTATGCGGCGACCGAGTTGCTCT
TGCCCGGCGTCAATACGGGATAATACCGCGCCACATAGCAGAACTTTAAAAGTGCTCATCATTGGAAAAC
GTTCTTCGGGGCGAAAACTCTCAAGGATCTTACCGCTGTTGAGATCCAGTTCGATGTAACCCACTCGTGC
ACCCAACTGATCTTCAGCATCTTTTACTTTCACCAGCGTTTCTGGGTGAGCAAAAACAGGAAGGCAAAAT
GCCGCAAAAAAGGGAATAAGGGCGACACGGAAATGTTGAATACTCATACTCTTCCTTTTTCAATATTATT
GAAGCATTTATCAGGGTTATTGTCTCATGAGCGGATACATATTTGAATGTATTTAGAAAAATAAACAAAT
AGGGGTTCCGCGCACATTTCCCCGAAAAGTGCCACCTGACGTCGACGGATCGGGAGATCTCCCGATCCCC
TATGGTGCACTCTCAGTACAATCTGCTCTGATGCCGCATAGTTAAGCCAGTATCTGCTCCCTGCTTGTGT
GTTGGAGGTCGCTGAGTAGTGCGCGAGCAAAATTTAAGCTACAACAAGGCAAGGCTTGACCGACA
Features (pLannotate 1.2.2; 22 found; start..end, strand, type, name):
     73..452     +  enhancer       CMV enhancer: human cytomegalovirus immediate early enhancer
    453..652     +  promoter       CMV promoter: human cytomegalovirus (CMV) immediate early promoter
    670..850     +  LTR            5' LTR (truncated): truncated 5' long terminal repeat (LTR) from HIV-1
    897..1022    +  misc_feature   HIV-1 Ψ: packaging signal of human immunodeficiency virus type 1
   1006..1344    +  CDS            HIV-1 gag (fragment): gag protein from human immunodeficiency virus 1; gag
   1519..1752    +  misc_feature   RRE: The Rev response element (RRE) of HIV-1 allows for Rev-dependent mRNA export from the nucleus to the cytoplasm.
   2129..2229    +  CDS            Rev (fragment): human immunodeficiency virus 1 (HIV-1) Rev protein; rev; enhances nuclear export of unspliced and incompletely spliced viral mRNAs
   2279..2396    +  misc_feature   cPPT/CTS: central polypurine tract and central termination sequence of HIV-1
   2454..2478    -  misc_feature   MCS (fragment): pBluescript multiple cloning site
   2513..2546    +  protein_bind   loxP: Cre-mediated recombination occurs in the 8-bp core sequence (GCATACAT). Cre recombinase
   2613..3019    +  promoter       SFFV promoter: spleen focus-forming virus long terminal repeat (LTR) promoter
   3031..3750    +  CDS            Venus: yellow fluorescent protein (YFP) with fast and efficient maturation (Nagai et al., 2002) mammalian codon-optimized
   3770..3803    +  protein_bind   loxP: Cre-mediated recombination occurs in the 8-bp core sequence (GCATACAT). Cre recombinase
   3836..3859    +  misc_feature   MCS (fragment): pBluescript multiple cloning site
   3859..4447    +  misc_feature   WPRE: woodchuck hepatitis virus posttranscriptional regulatory element
   4448..4467    +  misc_feature   MCS (fragment): pBluescript multiple cloning site
   4469..4969    +  CDS            nef (fragment): NEF_HV1LA - Experimental evidence at protein level: Swiss-Prot protein existence level 1. Extracellular Nef protein targets CD4(+) T-lymphocytes for apoptosis by interacting with CXCR4 surface receptors. From Human immunodeficiency virus type 1 group M subtype B (isolate Lai) (HIV-1).
   4976..5156    +  LTR            5' LTR (truncated): truncated 5' long terminal repeat (LTR) from HIV-1
   5218..5806    -  rep_origin     ori: high-copy-number ColE1/pMB1/pBR322/pUC origin of replication
   5977..6837    -  CDS            AmpR: β-lactamase; bla; confers resistance to ampicillin, carbenicillin, and related antibiotics
   6838..6942    -  promoter       AmpR promoter: bla
   7001..7053    -  misc_feature   bom (fragment): basis of mobility region from pBR322
