[The description below was written by a language model from this plasmid's Addgene catalogue record and pLannotate feature annotations shown in this document.]
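Description:
LeGO-V2 is an HIV-1-derived, third-generation lentiviral vector from the LeGO ("lentiviral gene ontology") series, built on a derivative of pLentiLox3.7 and intended for stable fluorescent marking of mammalian cells. In bacteria it is maintained as a high-copy plasmid through a ColE1/pUC-type origin and selected with ampicillin via the β-lactamase gene. Two full-length sequence records, one from the depositor and one from repository sequencing, differ by only two nucleotides in length (about 7.1 kb). They carry the same set of annotated features in the same order, offset only by a different numbering start point.

The viral genome is transcribed in packaging cells from a CMV enhancer/promoter fused to a truncated 5' LTR, which makes genomic RNA production independent of Tat. Downstream lie the Ψ packaging signal with an adjoining gag fragment, the Rev response element for nuclear export of the unspliced RNA, and the cPPT/CTS, which generally improves transduction. The payload is a 720 bp Venus yellow fluorescent protein coding sequence, cloned between BamHI and EcoRI sites and driven by the spleen focus-forming virus (SFFV) LTR promoter. The promoter–Venus unit is flanked by two loxP sites annotated on the same strand, so Cre recombinase should be able to excise the marker cassette after integration. A WPRE follows to enhance transcript stability and expression, then a nef-annotated fragment and the 3' LTR, which the annotation tool also labels as a truncated LTR.

Because the plasmid encodes no functional viral proteins, particle production requires second- or third-generation packaging plasmids plus an envelope plasmid such as one expressing VSV-G.
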