Addgene plasmid #27340: LeGO-V2
Depositing lab: Boris Fehse. Depositing organization: Universitaetsklinikum Hamburg-Eppendorf. Publication: A multicolor panel of novel lentiviral "gene ontology" (LeGO) vectors for functional gene analysis. Weber K, Bartsch U, Stocking C, Fehse B. Mol Ther. 2008 Apr . 16(4):698-706. 10.1038/mt.2008.6 PubMed 18362927.
Backbone
  Vector backbone: LeGO
  Backbone size w/o insert (bp): 6417
  Vector type: Mammalian Expression, Lentiviral
Growth in bacteria
  Bacterial resistance: Ampicillin, 100 μg/mL
  Growth temperature: 37°C
  Growth strain: Stbl3
  Growth instructions: Any (like TOP10, XL10-Gold or Stbl)
  Copy number: High Copy
Gene/Insert
  Gene/Insert name: SFFV promoter, Venus fluorescent protein
  Insert size (bp): 720
  Cloning method: Restriction Enzyme; 5′ cloning site BamHI (not destroyed); 3′ cloning site EcoRI (not destroyed)
  Sequencing primers: 5′ GAGCTCACAACCCCTCACTC
Resource information
  A portion of this plasmid was derived from a plasmid made by: The Venus cDNA is from the Miyawaki lab (http://cfds.brain.riken.jp). The lenti backbone is a derivative of pLentiLox3.7 developed at the MIT (http://web.mit.edu/jacks-lab/protocols/pll37.htm).
Terms and licenses: Academic/Nonprofit Terms; Industry Terms: Not Available to Industry
Depositor comments: HIV-1 derived third generation lentiviral vector for stable cell marking. Use second generation (like psPAX2) or third generation (like pMDLg/pRRE + pRSV-Rev) systems for packaging in addition to a VSV-G expressing plasmid (or another envelope protein). Please visit the LeGO-Vector home page for more information: http://www.LentiGO-Vectors.de
How to cite: LeGO-V2 was a gift from Boris Fehse (Addgene plasmid # 27340 ; http://n2t.net/addgene:27340 ; RRID:Addgene_27340)
