>Addgene plasmid #27340 | LeGO-V2 | addgene partial sequence | sequence record 33652 | 27340 with EGFP-N
GCTCACCATGGTGGCGGGATCCGGGCGACTCAGTCAATCGGAGGACTGGCGCGCCGAGTGAGGGGTTGTG
AGCTCTTTTATAGAGCTCGGGAAGCAGAAGCGCGCGAACAGAAGCGAGAAGCAGGCTGATTGGTTAATTC
AAATAAGGCGCAGGGTCATTTCAGGTCCTTGGGGGAGCCTGGAAACATCTGATGGGTCTTAAGAAACTGC
TGAGGGTTGGGCCATATCTGGGGACCATCTGTTCTTGGCCTCGGGCCGGGGCCGAAACTGCGGTGACCAT
CTGTTCTTGGCCCCGGGCCGGGGCCGAAACTGCTCACCGCAGATATCCTGTTTGGCCCAACGTTAGCTAT
TTTCATGTACCCGCCCTTGATCTGAACTTCTCTATTCTTGGTTTGGTATTTTTCCATGCCTTGCAAAATG
GCGTTACTGCAGCTAGCTTGCCAAACCTACAGGTGGGGTCTTTCAGCGGCCGCTTAAGCTTGGAACCCTT
AATATAACTTCGTATAATGTATGCTATACGAAGTTATTAGGTCCCTCGACCTGCTGGAATCTCGTGAAGC
GAGCTTATCGATACCGTCGACCTCGACTAGAGCGGGCCCGGTACTAACCAAACTGGATCTCTGCTGTCCC
TGTAATAAACCCGAAAATTTTGAATTTTTGTAATTTGTTTTTGTAATTCTTTAGTTTGTATGTCTGTTGC
TATTATGTCTACTATTCTTTCCCCTGCACTGTACCCCCCAATCCCCCCTTTTCTTTTAAAATTGTGGATG
AATACTGCCATTTGTCTGCAGAATTGGCGCACGCAGTGCCGATCCGTTCACTAATCGAATGGATCTGTCT
CTGTCTCTCTCT
